Addgene plasmid #201712: HRE-oUnaG
Purpose: Hypoxia responsive promoter driving UnaG fluorescent protein destablized using ODDD fragment from HIF1a
Depositing lab: Friedemann Kiefer. Publication: A novel family of fluorescent hypoxia sensors reveal strong heterogeneity in tumor hypoxia at the cellular level. Erapaneedi R, Belousov VV, Schafers M, Kiefer F. EMBO J. 2016 Jan 4;35(1):102-13. doi: 10.15252/embj.201592775. Epub 2015 Nov 23. PubMed 26598532.
Backbone
  Vector backbone: pEF/myc/cyto
  Vector type: Mammalian Expression
  Selectable markers: Neomycin (select with G418)
Growth in bacteria
  Bacterial resistance: Ampicillin, 100 μg/mL
  Growth temperature: 37°C
  Growth strain: DH5alpha
  Copy number: High Copy
Gene/Insert
  Gene/Insert name: UnaG
Terms and licenses: Academic/Nonprofit Terms; Industry Terms: Not Available to Industry
How to cite: HRE-oUnaG was a gift from Friedemann Kiefer (Addgene plasmid # 201712 ; http://n2t.net/addgene:201712 ; RRID:Addgene_201712)
