[The description below was written by a language model from this plasmid's Addgene catalogue record and pLannotate feature annotations shown in this document.]
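Description:
HRE-oUnaG is a mammalian expression plasmid built on the pEF/myc/cyto backbone that serves as a genetically encoded fluorescent reporter of cellular hypoxia. It is maintained in E. coli through a high-copy ColE1/pUC-type origin and an ampicillin resistance gene (β-lactamase with its own bla promoter), and it also carries an f1 phage origin. For selection in mammalian cells, an SV40 enhancer/early promoter drives a neomycin phosphotransferase cassette that confers G418 resistance and ends in an SV40 polyadenylation signal. A short ble-like fragment annotated just downstream of this marker appears to be a backbone remnant.

The reporter cassette begins with a minimal CMV promoter. According to the stated purpose, this sits within a hypoxia-responsive promoter, but the hypoxia response elements themselves are not called out in the feature table and presumably lie in the unannotated stretch upstream. The promoter drives UnaG, a green fluorescent protein from the Japanese eel that fluoresces on binding bilirubin as a cofactor rather than by forming an oxygen-dependent chromophore, which makes it suitable for imaging at low oxygen. The UnaG coding sequence is followed closely by a fragment of human HIF1A corresponding to the oxygen-dependent degradation domain, apparently as a C-terminal fusion, and then by a bGH polyadenylation signal.

The design places the signal under two layers of oxygen control. Transcription is induced when HIF activity rises under hypoxia. The degradation domain targets the fusion protein for turnover when oxygen is present, so the signal should decay after reoxygenation. The construct is used to visualise hypoxic cells and heterogeneity of hypoxia, for example in tumour models.
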