Features (pLannotate 1.2.2; 13 found; start..end, strand, type, name):
    229..267     +  promoter       minimal CMV promoter: human cytomegalovirus (CMV) immediate early promoter
    329..745     +  CDS            UnaG: UnaG is a basic (constitutively fluorescent) green fluorescent protein published in 2013, derived from Anguilla japonica. It has low acid sensitivity. It requires the cofactor bilirubin for fluorescence.
    761..1579    +  CDS            HIF1A (fragment): HIF1A_HUMAN - Also known as BHLHE78, MOP1 From Homo sapiens (Human).
   1675..1882    +  polyA_signal   bGH poly(A) signal: bovine growth hormone polyadenylation signal
   1903..1924    +  promoter       SV40 promoter (fragment): SV40 enhancer and early promoter
   1945..2373    +  rep_origin     f1 ori (sequence partly withheld): f1 bacteriophage origin of replication; arrow indicates direction of (+) strand synthesis
   2387..2716    +  promoter       SV40 promoter: SV40 enhancer and early promoter
   2746..3536    +  CDS            NeoR/KanR (fragment): aminoglycoside phosphotransferase from Tn5; aph(3')-II (or nptII); confers resistance to neomycin, kanamycin, and G418 (Geneticin®)
   3557..3715    +  CDS            ble (fragment): BLE_KLEPN - Experimental evidence at protein level: Swiss-Prot protein existence level 1. Binding protein with a strong affinity to the bleomycin family of antibiotics. Binds to CL990; an antimitotic-antibiotic compound. From Klebsiella pneumoniae.
   3710..3831    +  polyA_signal   SV40 poly(A) signal: SV40 polyadenylation signal
   4035..4623    -  rep_origin     ori: high-copy-number ColE1/pMB1/pBR322/pUC origin of replication
   4794..5654    -  CDS            AmpR: β-lactamase; bla; confers resistance to ampicillin, carbenicillin, and related antibiotics
   5655..5759    -  promoter       AmpR promoter: bla
>Addgene plasmid #201712 | HRE-oUnaG | addgene full sequence | sequence record 415470 | Addgene NGS Result
GTACCGAGCTTTTCTCGAGCCACAGTGCATACGTGGGCTCCAACAGGTCCTCTTGTCGAGCCACAGTGCA
TACGTGGGCTCCAACAGGTCCTCTTGTCGAGCCACAGTGCATACGTGGGCTCCAACAGGTCCTCTTGTCG
AGCCACAGTGCATACGTGGGCTCCAACAGGTCCTCTTGTCGAGCCACAGTGCATACGTGGGCTCCAACAG
GTCCTCTTGTCGAGATCTGGTAGGCGTGTACGGTGGGAGGTCTATATAAGCAGAGCTCGTTTAGTGAACC
GTCAGATCACTAGAAGCTTGGCATTCCGGTACTGTTGGTAAAGCCACCATGGTCGAGAAATTTGTTGGCA
CCTGGAAGATCGCAGACAGCCATAATTTTGGTGAATACCTGAAAGCTATCGGAGCCCCAAAGGAATTAAG
CGATGGTGGGGATGCCACGACGCCGACATTGTACATCTCCCAGAAGGACGGAGACAAAATGACAGTGAAA
ATAGAGAATGGACCTCCTACGTTCCTTGACACTCAAGTAAAGTTCAAATTAGGGGAGGAGTTCGACGAAT
TTCCTTCTGATCGAAGAAAAGGCGTAAAATCTGTCGTGAACTTGGTGGGAGAGAAGCTGGTGTACGTACA
AAAGTGGGACGGCAAGGAGACGACGTATGTCCGAGAGATAAAGGACGGTAAACTGGTCGTGACACTTACG
ATGGGAGACGTCGTGGCTGTGCGCAGCTACCGGAGGGCGACGGAAACCGGTGTCGACGGAGTGAATTACG
TTGTGAGTGGTATTATTCAGCACGACTTGATTTTCTCCCTTCAACAAACAGAATGTGTCCTTAAACCGGT
TGAATCTTCAGATATGAAAATGACTCAGCTATTCACCAAAGTTGAATCAGAAGATACAAGTAGCCTCTTT
GACAAACTTAAGAAGGAACCTGATGCTTTAACTTTGCTGGCCCCAGCCGCTGGAGACACAATCATATCTT
TAGATTTTGGCAGCAACGACACAGAAACTGATGACCAGCAACTTGAGGAAGTACCATTATATAATGATGT
AATGCTCCCCTCACCCAACGAAAAATTACAGAATATAAATTTGGCAATGTCTCCATTACCCACCGCTGAA
ACGCCAAAGCCACTTCGAAGTAGTGCTGACCCTGCACTCAATCAAGAAGTTGCATTAAAATTAGAACCAA
ATCCAGAGTCACTGGAACTTTCTTTTACCATGCCCCAGATTCAGGATCAGACACCTAGTCCTTCCGATGG
AAGCACTAGACAAAGTTCACCTGAGCCTAATAGTCCCAGTGAATATTGTTTTTATGTGGATAGTGATATG
GTCAATGAATTCAAGTTGGAATTGGTAGAAAAACTTTTTGCTGAAGACACAGAAGCAAAGAACCCATTTT
CTACTCAGGACACAGATTTAGACTTGGAGATGTTAGCTCCCTATATCCCAATGGATGATGACTTCCAGTT
ACGTTCCTTCGATCAGTTGTCACCATTAGAAAGCAGTTCCGCAAGCCCTGAAAGCGCAAGTCCTCAAAGC
ACAGTTACAGTATTCCAGCAGACTCAAATACAAGGACCGCGGGGATCCACGCGTGCGGCCGCAGAACAAA
AACTCATCTCAGAAGAGGATCTGAATGGGGCCGCATAGTCTAGAAGCTCGCTGATCAGCCTCGACTGTGC
CTTCTAGTTGCCAGCCATCTGTTGTTTGCCCCTCCCCCGTGCCTTCCTTGACCCTGGAAGGTGCCACTCC
CACTGTCCTTTCCTAATAAAATGAGGAAATTGCATCGCATTGTCTGAGTAGGTGTCATTCTATTCTGGGG
GGTGGGGTGGGGCAGGACAGCAAGGGGGAGGATTGGGAAGACAATAGCAGGCATGCTGGGGATGGCCCGG
GCTCTATGGCTTCTGAGGCGGAAAGAACCAGCTGGGGCTCTAGGGGGTATCCCC
[124 nt withheld, positions 1945-2068]
C
[72 nt withheld, positions 2070-2141]
TCCCCCAAAAAACTTGATTA
[49 nt withheld, positions 2162-2210]
CCTTTGACGTTGGAGTCCACGTTCTTT
[37 nt withheld, positions 2238-2274]
ACCCTATCTCGGTCTATTCTTTTGATTTATAAGGGATTTTGCCGATTTCGGCCTATTGGTTAAAAAATGA
GCTGATTTAACAAAAATTTAACGCGAATTAATTCTGTGGAATGTGTGTCAGTTAGGGTGTGGAAAGTCCC
CAGGCTCCCCAGCAGGCAGAAGTATGCAAAGCATGCATCTCAATTAGTCAGCAACCAGGTGTGGAAAGTC
CCCAGGCTCCCCAGCAGGCAGAAGTATGCAAAGCATGCATCTCAATTAGTCAGCAACCATAGTCCCGCCC
CTAACTCCGCCCATCCCGCCCCTAACTCCGCCCAGTTCCGCCCATTCTCCGCCCCTAGGCTGACTAATTT
TTTTTATTTATGCAGAGGCCGAGGCCGCCTCTGCCTCTGAGCTATTCCAGAAGTAGTGAGGAGGCTTTTT
TGGAGGCCTAGGCTTTTGCAAAAAGCTCCCCCCCCGGGAGGTCCACAATGGTTGAACAAGATGGATTGCA
CGCAGGTTCTCCGGCCGCTTGGGTGGAGAGGCTATTCGGCTATGACTGGGCACAACAGACAATCGGCTGC
TCTGATGCCGCCGTGTTCCGGCTGTCAGCGCAGGGGCGCCCGGTTCTTTTTGTCAAGACCGACCTGTCCG
GTGCCCTGAATGAACTCCAGGACGAGGCAGCGCGGCTATCGTGGCTGGCCACGACGGGCGTTCCTTGCGC
AGCTGTGCTCGACGTTGTCACTGAAGCGGGAAGGGACTGGCTGCTATTGGGCGAAGTGCCGGGGCAGGAT
CTCCTGTCATCTCACCTTGCTCCTGCCGAGAAAGTATCCATCATGGCTGATGCAATGCGGCGGCTGCATA
CGCTTGATCCGGCTACCTGCCCATTCGACCACCAAGCGAAACATCGCATCGAGCGAGCACGTACTCGGAT
GGAAGCCGGTCTTGTCGATCAGGATGATCTGGACGAAGAGCATCAGGGGCTCGCGCCAGCCGAACTGTTC
GCCAGGCTCAAGGCGCGTATGCCCGACGGCGAGGATCTCGTCGTGACTCATGGCGATGCCTGCTTGCCGA
ATATCATGGTGGAAAATGGCCGCTTTTCTGGATTCATCGACTGTGGCCGGCTGGGTGTGGCGGACCGCTA
TCAGGACATAGCGTTGGCTACCCGTGATATTGCTGAAGAGCTTGGCGGCGAATGGGCTGACCGCTTCCTC
GTGCTTTACGGTATCGCCGCTCCCGATTCGCAGCGCATCGCCTTCTATCGCCTTCTTGACGAGTTCTTCT
GAGCGGGACTCTGGGGTTCGAAATGACCGACCAAGCGACGCCCAACCTGCCATCACGAGATTTCGATTCC
ACCGCCGCCTTCTATGAAAGGTTGGGCTTCGGAATCGTTTTCCGGGACGCCGGCTGGATGATCCTCCAGC
GCGGGGATCTCATGCTGGAGTTCTTCGCCCACCCCAACTTGTTTATTGCAGCTTATAATGGTTACAAATA
AAGCAATAGCATCACAAATTTCACAAATAAAGCATTTTTTTCACTGCATTCTAGTTGTGGTTTGTCCAAA
CTCATCAATGTATCTTATCATGTCTGTATACCGTCGATCTTTCCGCTTCCTCGCTCACTGACTCGCTGCG
CTCGGTCGTTCGGCTGCGGCGAGCGGTATCAGCTCACTCAAAGGCGGTAATACGGTTATCCACAGAATCA
GGGGATAACGCAGGAAAGAACATGTGAGCAAAAGGCCAGCAAAAGGCCAGGAACCGTAAAAAGGCCGCGT
TGCTGGCGTTTTTCCATAGGCTCCGCCCCCCTGACGAGCATCACAAAAATCGACGCTCAAGTCAGAGGTG
GCGAAACCCGACAGGACTATAAAGATACCAGGCGTTTCCCCCTGGAAGCTCCCTCGTGCGCTCTCCTGTT
CCGACCCTGCCGCTTACCGGATACCTGTCCGCCTTTCTCCCTTCGGGAAGCGTGGCGCTTTCTCATAGCT
CACGCTGTAGGTATCTCAGTTCGGTGTAGGTCGTTCGCTCCAAGCTGGGCTGTATGCACGAACCCCCCGT
TCAGCCCGACCGCTGCGCCTTATCCGGTAACTATCGTCTTGAGTCCAACCCGGTAAGACACGACTTATCG
CCACTGGCAGCAGCCACTGGTAACAGGATTAGCAGAGCGAGGTATGTAGGCGGTGCTACAGAGTTCTTGA
AGTGGTGGCCTAACTACGGCTACACTAGAAGAACAGTATTTGGTATCTGCGCTCTGCTGAAGCCAGTTAC
CTTCGGAAAAAGAGTTGGTAGCTCTTGATCCGGCAAACAAACCACCGCTGGTAGCGGTGGTTTTTTTGTT
TGCAAGCAGCAGATTACGCGCAGAAAAAAAGGATCTCAAGAAGATCCTTTGATCTTTTCTACGGGGTCTG
ACGCTCAGTGGAACGAAAACTCACGTTAAGGGATTTTGGTCATGAGATTATCAAAAAGGATCTTCACCTA
GATCCTTTTAAATTAAAAATGAAGTTTTAAATCAATCTAAAGTATATATGAGTAAACTTGGTCTGACAGT
TACCAATGCTTAATCAGTGAGGCACCTATCTCAGCGATCTGTCTATTTCGTTCATCCATAGTTGCCTGAC
TCCCCGTCGTGTAGATAACTACGATACGGGAGGGCTTACCATCTGGCCCCAGTGCTGCAATGATACCGCG
AGACCCACGCTCACCGGCTCCAGATTTATCAGCAATAAACCAGCCAGCCGGAAGGGCCGAGCGCAGAAGT
GGTCCTGCAACTTTATCCGCCTCCATCCAGTCTATTAATTGTTGCCGGGAAGCTAGAGTAAGTAGTTCGC
CAGTTAATAGTTTGCGCAACGTTGTTGCCATTGCTACAGGCATCGTGGTGTCACGCTCGTCGTTTGGTAT
GGCTTCATTCAGCTCCGGTTCCCAACGATCAAGGCGAGTTACATGATCCCCCATGTTGTGCAAAAAAGCG
GTTAGCTCCTTCGGTCCTCCGATCGTTGTCAGAAGTAAGTTGGCCGCAGTGTTATCACTCATGGTTATGG
CAGCACTGCATAATTCTCTTACTGTCATGCCATCCGTAAGATGCTTTTCTGTGACTGGTGAGTACTCAAC
CAAGTCATTCTGAGAATAGTGTATGCGGCGACCGAGTTGCTCTTGCCCGGCGTCAATACGGGATAATACC
GCGCCACATAGCAGAACTTTAAAAGTGCTCATCATTGGAAAACGTTCTTCGGGGCGAAAACTCTCAAGGA
TCTTACCGCTGTTGAGATCCAGTTCGATGTAACCCACTCGGGCACCCAACTGATCTTCAGCATCTTTTAC
TTTCACCAGCGTTTCTGGGTGAGCAAAAACAGGAAGGCAAAATGCCGCAAAAAAGGGAATAAGGGCGACA
CGGAAATGTTGAATACTCATACTCTTCCTTTTTCAATATTATTGAAGCATTTATCAGGGTTATTGTCTCA
TGAGCGGATACATATTTGAATGTATTTAGAAAAATAAACAAATAGGGGTTCCGCGCACATTTCCCCGAAA
AGTGCCACCTGACGTCAGATCGACGGATCGGGAGATCG
